>Addgene plasmid #79932 | pCMV-EPN-17 | addgene partial sequence | sequence record 162342 | CMV-F 5'-CGCAAATGGGCGGTAGGCGTG-3'
TCTCTGGCTAACTAGAGAACCCACTGCTTACTGGCTTATCGAAATTAATACGACTCACTATAGGGAGACC
CAAGCTGGCTAGCGTTTAAACGGGCCCTCTAGAATTATCGATCCGGAGGTACCATGCACGGTCTGCAGGA
CGACCCGGACCTGCAAGCACTGCTCAAGGGCAGCCAGCTGCTGAAAGTTAAATCTTCTTCTTGGCGTCGT
GAACGTTTCTACAAACTCCAGGAGGACTGCAAAACCATCTGGCAGGAATCCCGTAAAGTTATGCGTTCTC
CGGAATCTCAGCTGTTCTCTATCGAAGACATCCAGGAAGTTCGTATGGGTCACCGTACCGAAGGTCTGGA
AAAATTCGCGCGTGACATCCCGGAAGACCGTTGCTTCTCCATCGTTTTCAAAGACCAGCGTAACACCCTG
GACCTGATCGCGCCGTCTCCGGCGGACGCGCAGCACTGGGTTCAGGGTCTGCGTAAAATCATCCACCACT
CTGGTTCTATGGACCAACGTCAGAAAGGTAGCGGTAGCAAGATCGAAGAGCTGTTCAAGAAACACAAGAT
CGTTGCCGTGCTGCGTGCCAATAGTGTGGAAGAAGCGAAAAAGAAAGCGCTGGCGGTTTTCCTGGGCGGC
GTTCATCTGATTGAAATTACCTTTACCGTGCCGGATGCGGATACCGTGATTAAGGAACTGAGCTTTCTGA
AGGAAATGGGCGCGATTATTGGTGCGGGCACCGTGACCAGCGTGGAGCAGTGCCGTAAAGCGGTGGAAAG
TGGCGCCGAATTCATTGTGAGTCCGCACCTGGACGAGGAAATTAGCCAATTTTGCAAGGAGAAGGGTGTG
TTCTATATGCCAGGCGTTATGACCCCGACCGAACTGGTGAAAGCCATGAAACTGGGCCATACCATCTTAA
AACTGTTTCCGGGTGAGGTGGTGGGTCCGCAGTTTGTTAAAGCGATGAAAGGTCCGTTT
