>Addgene plasmid #79932 | pCMV-EPN-17 | addgene partial sequence | sequence record 162915 | Bglob-pA-R 5'-ttttggcagagggaaaaaga-3'
GGTCTTCTTCGGAGATCAGTTTCTGTTCGGTGCAGCCACGAATCTTCTCAACGAACGCCTTGGCCTTTTC
CGCCACTTCCACCGGGGTGCCTTTCACTAACGCGCTGCCCACGCCCACGGCCAGCACGCCCGCTTTGAAC
CATTCGCACACATTGTCCAGATTAACACCGCCGGTTGGCACAAATTTCACATTCGGAAACGGACCTTTCA
TCGCTTTAACAAACTGCGGACCCACCACCTCACCCGGAAACAGTTTTAAGATGGTATGGCCCAGTTTCAT
GGCTTTCACCAGTTCGGTCGGGGTCATAACGCCTGGCATATAGAACACACCCTTCTCCTTGCAAAATTGG
CTAATTTCCTCGTCCAGGTGCGGACTCACAATGAATTCGGCGCCACTTTCCACCGCTTTACGGCACTGCT
CCACGCTGGTCACGGTGCCCGCACCAATAATCGCGCCCATTTCCTTCAGAAAGCTCAGTTCCTTAATCAC
GGTATCCGCATCCGGCACGGTAAAGGTAATTTCAATCAGATGAACGCCGCCCAGGAAAACCGCCAGCGCT
TTCTTTTTCGCTTCTTCCACACTATTGGCACGCAGCACGGCAACGATCTTGTGTTTCTTGAACAGCTCTT
CGATCTTGCTACCGCTACCTTTCTGACGTTGGTCCATAGAACCAGAGTGGTGGATGATTTTACGCAGACC
CTGAACCCAGTGCTGCGCGTCCGCCGGAGACGGCGCGATCAGGTCCAGGGTGTTACGCTGGTCTTTGAAA
ACGATGGAGAAGCAACGGTCTTCCGGGATGTCACGCGCGAATTTTTCCAGACCTTCGGTACGGTGACCCA
TACGAACTTCCTGGATGTCTTCGATAGAGAACAGCTGA
