>Addgene plasmid #79932 | pCMV-EPN-17 | depositor partial sequence | sequence record 162916 | EPN-17
CTAGAATTATCGATCCGGAGGTACCATGCACGGTCTGCAGGACGACCCGGACCTGCAAGCACTGCTCAAG
GGCAGCCAGCTGCTGAAAGTTAAATCTTCTTCTTGGCGTCGTGAACGTTTCTACAAACTCCAGGAGGACT
GCAAAACCATCTGGCAGGAATCCCGTAAAGTTATGCGTTCTCCGGAATCTCAGCTGTTCTCTATCGAAGA
CATCCAGGAAGTTCGTATGGGTCACCGTACCGAAGGTCTGGAAAAATTCGCGCGTGACATCCCGGAAGAC
CGTTGCTTCTCCATCGTTTTCAAAGACCAGCGTAACACCCTGGACCTGATCGCGCCGTCTCCGGCGGACG
CGCAGCACTGGGTTCAGGGTCTGCGTAAAATCATCCACCACTCTGGTTCTATGGACCAACGTCAGAAAGG
TAGCGGTAGCAAGATCGAAGAGCTGTTCAAGAAACACAAGATCGTTGCCGTGCTGCGTGCCAATAGTGTG
GAAGAAGCGAAAAAGAAAGCGCTGGCGGTTTTCCTGGGCGGCGTTCATCTGATTGAAATTACCTTTACCG
TGCCGGATGCGGATACCGTGATTAAGGAACTGAGCTTTCTGAAGGAAATGGGCGCGATTATTGGTGCGGG
CACCGTGACCAGCGTGGAGCAGTGCCGTAAAGCGGTGGAAAGTGGCGCCGAATTCATTGTGAGTCCGCAC
CTGGACGAGGAAATTAGCCAATTTTGCAAGGAGAAGGGTGTGTTCTATATGCCAGGCGTTATGACCCCGA
CCGAACTGGTGAAAGCCATGAAACTGGGCCATACCATCTTAAAACTGTTTCCGGGTGAGGTGGTGGGTCC
GCAGTTTGTTAAAGCGATGAAAGGTCCGTTTCCGAATGTGAAATTTGTGCCAACCGGCGGTGTTAATCTG
GACAATGTGTGCGAATGGTTCAAAGCGGGCGTGCTGGCCGTGGGCGTGGGCAGCGCGTTAGTGAAAGGCA
CCCCGGTGGAAGTGGCGGAAAAGGCCAAGGCGTTCGTTGAGAAGATTCGTGGCTGCACCGAACAGAAACT
GATCTCCGAAGAAGACCTGTGACTCGAGAAGCTTGCTAGCAGATCTT
