[The description below was written by a language model from this plasmid's Addgene catalogue record.]
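Description:
pCMV-EPN-17 is a mammalian expression plasmid built on a pCMV backbone (about 5.4 kb without insert), also catalogued as suitable for bacterial expression. It is propagated in E. coli as a high-copy plasmid under ampicillin selection, and it carries a neomycin resistance marker so that transfected mammalian cells can be selected with G418. The backbone name implies that the insert is driven by a cytomegalovirus immediate-early promoter, a strong constitutive promoter in most mammalian cell lines. However, no feature table is provided, so the exact promoter, polyadenylation signal and origin elements cannot be confirmed from the record.

The insert, EPN-17, was cloned between the KpnI and XhoI sites and is summarised as PH-4GS-I3-01-myc. Read in order, this describes a fusion protein with a PH domain at the N-terminus (pleckstrin homology domains typically bind membrane phosphoinositides), a linker labelled 4GS (presumably a glycine-serine flexible spacer), the I3-01 module and a C-terminal myc epitope tag for antibody detection. The record does not state the source protein of the PH domain. The associated publication concerns designed proteins that induce formation of nanocage-containing extracellular vesicles, which fits I3-01 being the self-assembling nanocage subunit and the PH domain supplying membrane association. The listed architecture includes no separate element for recruiting cellular budding machinery, so this construct may be one variant in a series testing which functional modules are needed for vesicle release, although the record does not say so. Its typical use would be transient or stable expression in cultured mammalian cells to examine the assembly, membrane targeting and release of the designed protein.
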