Addgene plasmid #79932: pCMV-EPN-17
Purpose: PH-4GS-I3-01-myc
Depositing lab: Neil King. Depositing organization: University of Washington. Publication: Designed proteins induce the formation of nanocage-containing extracellular vesicles. Votteler J, Ogohara C, Yi S, Hsia Y, Nattermann U, Belnap DM, King NP, Sundquist WI. Nature. 2016 Dec 8;540(7632):292-295. doi: 10.1038/nature20607. Epub 2016 Nov 30. PubMed 27919066.
Backbone
  Vector backbone: pCMV
  Backbone size w/o insert (bp): 5443
  Modifications to backbone: Inserts were cloned into the Kpn1 and Xho1 sites
  Vector type: Mammalian Expression, Bacterial Expression
  Selectable markers: Neomycin (select with G418)
Growth in bacteria
  Bacterial resistance: Ampicillin, 100 μg/mL
  Growth temperature: 37°C
  Growth strain: DH5alpha
  Copy number: High Copy
Gene/Insert
  Gene/Insert name: EPN-17
Terms and licenses: Academic/Nonprofit Terms; Industry Terms: Not Available to Industry
How to cite: pCMV-EPN-17 was a gift from Neil King (Addgene plasmid # 79932 ; http://n2t.net/addgene:79932 ; RRID:Addgene_79932)
